Addgene plasmid #227938: pLY090a
Purpose: SICLOPPS precursor for cyclo-CRVWCAR
Depositing lab: Tina Wang. Depositing organization: University of Wisconsin, Madison. Publication: Rapid discovery of cyclic peptide protein aggregation inhibitors by continuous selection. Yang L, Zhang J, Andon JS, Li L, Wang T. Nat Chem Biol. 2025 Jan 13. doi: 10.1038/s41589-024-01823-x. PubMed 39806068.
Backbone
  Vector backbone: n/a
  Vector type: Bacterial Expression
Growth in bacteria
  Bacterial resistance: Kanamycin, 50 μg/mL
  Growth temperature: 37°C
  Growth strain: DH5alpha
  Copy number: High Copy
Gene/Insert
  Gene/Insert name: Evolved Ssp SICLOPPS-CRVWCAR
  Species: Synthetic
  Mutation: Evolved Ssp split inteins with multiple mutations and a frameshift deletion
  Cloning method: Other
Terms and licenses: Academic/Nonprofit Terms; Industry Terms: Not Available to Industry
How to cite: pLY090a was a gift from Tina Wang (Addgene plasmid # 227938 ; http://n2t.net/addgene:227938 ; RRID:Addgene_227938)
