[The description below was written by a language model from this plasmid's Addgene catalogue record and pLannotate feature annotations shown in this document.]
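Description:
pLY090a is a 3.7 kb bacterial expression plasmid that encodes a SICLOPPS (split-intein circular ligation of peptides and proteins) precursor for producing the cyclic peptide cyclo-CRVWCAR inside E. coli. No named backbone is recorded. The feature table shows a p15A origin of replication, which is compatible with ColE1-type plasmids in the same cell. pLannotate describes this origin as medium copy, whereas the catalogue entry lists the plasmid as high copy. Selection is by kanamycin through the aph(3')-Ia aminoglycoside phosphotransferase gene.

The synthetic insert is an evolved Synechocystis sp. (Ssp) DnaE split-intein SICLOPPS cassette. In this design the C-terminal intein fragment is placed ahead of the peptide to be cyclised and the N-terminal fragment follows it. When the precursor folds, the two intein halves associate and splice, joining the ends of the intervening sequence to release a head-to-tail cyclic peptide. The record notes that the inteins carry multiple mutations and a frameshift deletion. This may be why the annotation detects only a fragment of dnaE-N downstream of the promoter, leaving the C-intein and peptide-coding segments unannotated.

Expression appears to be driven by a tac promoter with a lac operator, and a divergently oriented lacI gene with its own promoter supplies repressor, so the arrangement should be IPTG-inducible. A CAP binding site, a tet promoter fragment and a partial rrnB T1 terminator are also annotated. The associated work concerns the discovery of cyclic peptide inhibitors of protein aggregation by continuous selection, and this plasmid supplies one specific cyclic peptide for expression in bacteria.
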