Features (pLannotate 1.2.2; 10 found; start..end, strand, type, name):
     80..625     -  rep_origin     p15A ori: Plasmids containing the medium-copy-number p15A origin of replication can be propagated in E. coli cells that contain a second plasmid with the ColE1 origin.
    684..719     -  terminator     rrnB T1 terminator (fragment): Escherichia coli rrnB; transcription terminator T1 from the E. coli rrnB gene
    737..1819    -  CDS            lacI: lac repressor; lacI; The lac repressor binds to the lac operator to inhibit transcription in E. coli. This inhibition can be relieved by adding lactose or isopropyl-β-D-thiogalactopyranoside (IPTG).
   1820..1897    -  promoter       lacI promoter: lacI
   1910..1931    +  protein_bind   CAP binding site: CAP binding activates transcription in the presence of cAMP. E. coli catabolite activator protein
   1950..1967    +  promoter       tet promoter (fragment): E. coli promoter for tetracycline efflux protein gene
   2140..2168    +  promoter       tac promoter: strong E. coli promoter; hybrid between the trp and lac UV5 promoters
   2176..2192    +  protein_bind   lac operator: The lac repressor binds to the lac operator to inhibit transcription in E. coli. This inhibition can be relieved by adding lactose or isopropyl-β-D-thiogalactopyranoside (IPTG). lac repressor encoded by lacI
   2404..2697    +  CDS            dnaE-N (fragment): DPO3A_SYNY3 - Experimental evidence at protein level: Swiss-Prot protein existence level 1. DNA polymerase III is a complex, multichain enzyme responsible for most of the replicative synthesis in bacteria. This DNA polymerase also exhibits 3' to 5' exonuclease activity. The alpha chain is the DNA polymerase (By similarity). From Synechocystis sp. (strain PCC 6803 / Kazusa).
   2815..3630    -  CDS            KanR: aminoglycoside phosphotransferase; aph(3')-Ia; confers resistance to kanamycin in bacteria or G418 (Geneticin®) in eukaryotes
>Addgene plasmid #227938 | pLY090a | addgene full sequence | sequence record 454432 | Addgene NGS Result
ACGGATCGGGGCGGAGATTTCCTGGAAGATGCCAGGAAGATACTTAACAGGGAAGTGAGAGGGCCGCGGC
AAAGCCGTTTTTCCATAGGCTCCGCCCCCCTGACAAGCATCACGAAATCTGACGCTCAAATCAGTGGTGG
CGAAACCCGACAGGACTATAAAGATACCAGGCGTTTCCCCCTGGCGGCTCCCTCGTGCGCTCTCCTGTTC
CTGCCTTTCGGTTTACCGGTGTCATTCCGCTGTTATGGCCGCGTTTGTCTCATTCCACGCCTGACACTCA
GTTCCGGGTAGGCAGTTCGCTCCAAGCTGGACTGTATGCACGAACCCCCCGTTCAGTCCGACCGCTGCGC
CTTATCCGGTAACTATCGTCTTGAGTCCAACCCGGAAAGACATGCAAAAGCACCACTGGCAGCAGCCACT
GGTAATTGATTTAGAGGAGTTAGTCTTGAAGTCATGCGCCGGTTAAGGCTAAACTGAAAGGACAAGTTTT
GGTGACTGCGCTCCTCCAAGCCAGTTACCTCGGTTCAAAGAGTTGGTAGCTCAGAGAACCTTCGAAAAAC
CGCCCTGCAAGGCGGTTTTTTCGTTTTCAGAGCAAGATATTACGCGCAGACCAAAACGATCTCAAGAAGA
TCATCTTATTAAGGAGCCCCATACGATATACGAGAGGACATCCGGGCAAATGCAACGAAAGGCTCAGTCG
AAAGACTGGGCCTTTCGTTGCAGACTTAGGGACCCTTCACTGCCCGCTTTCCAGTCGGGAAACCTGTCGT
GCCAGCTGCATTAATGAATCGGCCAACGCGCGGGGAGAGGCGGTTTGCGTATTGGGCGCCAGGGTGGTTT
TTCTTTTCACCAGTGAGACGGGCAACAGCTGATTGCCCTTCACCGCCTGGCCCTGAGAGAGTTGCAGCAA
GCGGTCCACGCTGGTTTGCCCCAGCAGGCGAAAATCCTGTTTGATGGTGGTTAACGGCGGGATATAACAT
GAGCTGTCTTCGGTATCGTCGTATCCCACTACCGAGATATCCGCACCAACGCGCAGCCCGGACTCGGTAA
TGGCGCGCATTGCGCCCAGCGCCATCTGATCGTTGGCAACCAGCATCGCAGTGGGAACGATGCCCTCATT
CAGCATTTGCATGGTTTGTTGAAAACCGGACATGGCACTCCAGTCGCCTTCCCGTTCCGCTATCGGCTGA
ATTTGATTGCGAGTGAGATATTTATGCCAGCCAGCCAGACGCAGACGCGCCGAGACAGAACTTAATGGGC
CCGCTAACAGCGCGATTTGCTGGTGACCCAATGCGACCAGATGCTCCACGCCCAGTCGCGTACCGTCTTC
ATGGGAGAAAATAATACTGTTGATGGGTGTCTGGTCAGAGACATCAAGAAATAACGCCGGAACATTAGTG
CAGGCAGCTTCCACAGCAATGGCATCCTGGTCATCCAGCGGATAGTTAATGATCAGCCCACTGACGCGTT
GCGCGAGAAGATTGTGCACCGCCGCTTTACAGGCTTCGACGCCGCTTCGTTCTACCATCGACACCACCAC
GCTGGCACCCAGTTGATCGGCGCGAGATTTAATCGCCGCGACAATTTGCGACGGCGCGTGCAGGGCCAGA
CTGGAGGTGGCAACGCCAATCAGCAACGACTGTTTGCCCGCCAGTTGTTGTGCCACGCGGTTGGGAATGT
AATTCAGCTCCGCCATCGCCGCTTCCACTTTTTCCCGCGTTTTCGCAGAAACGTGGCTGGCCTGGTTCAC
CACGCGGGAAACGGTCTGATAAGAGACACCGGCATACTCTGCGACATCGTATAACGTTACTGGTTTCACA
TTCACCACCCTGAATTGACTCTCTTCCGGGCGCTATCATGCCATACCGCGAAAGGTTTTGCGCCATTCGA
TGGTGTCGCGCAACGCAATTAATGTAAGTTAGCTCACTCATTAGGCACAATTCTCATGTTTGACAGCTTA
TCATCGACTGCACGGTGCACCAATGCTTCTGGCGTCAGGCAGCCATCGGAAGCTGTGGTATGGCTGTGCA
GGTCGTAAATCACTGCATAATTCGTGTCGCTCAAGGCGCACTCCCGTTCTGGATAATGTTTTTTGCGCCG
ACATCATAACGGTTCTGGCAAATATTCTGAAATGAGCTGTTGACAATTAATCATCGGCTCGTATAATGTG
TGGAATTGTGAGCGGATAACAATTTCACACAGGAAACAGCCAGTCCGTTTAGGTGTTTTCACGAGCACTT
CACCAACAATAGGTGCAGTAAGGAGGAAAAAAAAATGGTTAAAGTTATCGGTCGTCGTTCCCTCGGAGTG
CAAAGAATATTTGATATTGGTCTTCCCCAAGACCATAATTTTCTGCTAGCCAATGGGGCGATCGCCCACA
ACTGTCGTGTGTGGTGCGCCCGCTGTCTCAGTTTCGGCACCGAAATTTTAACCGTTGAGTACGGCCCATT
GCCCATTGGCAAAATTGTGAGTGAAGAAATTAATTGTTCTGTGTACAGTGTTGATCCAAAAGGGAGAGTT
TACACCCAGGCGATCGCCCAATGGCATGACCGGGGAGAGCAGGAAGTATTGGAATATGAATTGGAAGATG
GTTCAGTAATCCGAGCTACCTCTGACCACCGCTTTTTAACCACCGATTATCAACTGTTGGCGATCGAAGA
AATTTTTGCTAGGCAACTGGACTTGTTGACTTTAGAAAAAAATTAAATTAACGGCACTGCGAAAAAACCC
CGCCGAAGCGGGGTTTTTTGCGAAATATAATGACCCTCTTGATAACCCAAGAGGGCATTTTTTAATGCCC
ATGGCGTACGGATCTTAGAAAAACTCATCGAGCATCAAATGAAACTGCAATTTATTCATATCAGGATTAT
CAATACCATATTTTTGAAAAAGCCGTTTCTGTAATGAAGGAGAAAACTCACCGAGGCAGTTCCATAGGAT
GGCAAGATCCTGGTATCGGTCTGCGATTCCGACTCGTCCAACATCAATACAACCTATTAATTTCCCCTCG
TCAAAAATAAGGTTATCAAGTGAGAAATCACCATGAGTGACGACTGAATCCGGTGAGAATGGCAAAAGTT
TATGCATTTCTTTCCAGACTTGTTCAACAGGCCAGCCATTACGCTCGTCATCAAAATCACTCGCATCAAC
CAAACCGTTATTCATTCGTGATTGCGCCTGAGCGAGACGAAATACGCGATCGCTGTTAAAAGGACAATTA
CAAACAGGAATCGAATGCAACCGGCGCAGGAACACTGCCAGCGCATCAACAATATTTTCACCTGAATCAG
GATATTCTTCTAATACCTGGAATGCTGTTTTCCCGGGGATCGCAGTGGTGAGTAACCATGCATCATCAGG
AGTACGGATAAAATGCTTGATGGTCGGAAGAGGCATAAATTCCGTCAGCCAGTTTAGTCTGACCATCTCA
TCTGTAACATCATTGGCAACGCTACCTTTGCCATGTTTCAGAAACAACTCTGGCGCATCGGGCTTCCCAT
ACAATCGATAGATTGTCGCACCTGATTGCCCGACATTATCGCGAGCCCATTTATACCCATATAAATCAGC
ATCCATGTTGGAATTTAATCGCGGCCTAGAGCAAGACGTTTCCCGTTGAATATGGCTCATAACACCCCTT
GTATTACTGTTTATGTAAGCAGACAGTTTTATTGTTCATGAAGAGAAACCT
